Addgene plasmid #232414: MKC176_EPOR(2A-synEPOR)
Purpose: AAV production plasmid for EPOR(synEPOR) vector from Figs. 3-5 that mediates HDR at EPOR locus using EPOR gRNA. synEPOR is codon diverged to prevent premature recombination with EPOR locus.
Depositing lab: Kyle Cromer. Depositing organization: University of California, San Francisco (UCSF). Publication: Engineering synthetic signaling receptors to enable erythropoietin-free erythropoiesis. Shah AP, Majeti KR, Ekman FK, Selvaraj S, Sharma D, Sinha R, Soupene E, Chati P, Luna SE, Charlesworth CT, McCreary T, Lesch BJ, Tran T, Chu SN, Porteus MH, Kyle Cromer M. Nat Commun. 2025 Jan 29;16(1):1140. doi: 10.1038/s41467-025-56239-5. PubMed 39880867.
Backbone
  Vector backbone: KRD1
  Vector type: Mammalian Expression, AAV
Growth in bacteria
  Bacterial resistance: Ampicillin, 100 μg/mL
  Growth temperature: 37°C
  Growth strain: NEB Stable
  Copy number: Unknown
Gene/Insert
  Gene/Insert name: Truncated Erythropoietin Receptor (alt name: tEPOR)
  Species: H. sapiens (human)
  Entrez Gene: EPOR (a.k.a. EPO-R)
Terms and licenses: Academic/Nonprofit Terms; Industry Terms: Not Available to Industry
Depositor comments: Please visit https://doi.org/10.1101/2024.04.12.589260 for bioRxiv preprint.
How to cite: MKC176_EPOR(2A-synEPOR) was a gift from Kyle Cromer (Addgene plasmid # 232414 ; http://n2t.net/addgene:232414 ; RRID:Addgene_232414)
