[The description below was written by a language model from this plasmid's Addgene catalogue record and pLannotate feature annotations shown in this document.]
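Description:
MKC176_EPOR(2A-synEPOR) is an AAV production (transfer) plasmid built on the KRD1 backbone. It is used to package a homology-directed repair donor that integrates at the human EPOR locus when paired with an EPOR-targeting guide RNA. The roughly 6.1 kb plasmid is propagated in bacteria through a high-copy ColE1/pUC-type origin with ampicillin selection (AmpR and its bla promoter), and it also carries an f1 origin plus remnants of pBR322 rop and bom sequences. AAV2 inverted terminal repeats flank the donor. One is annotated in full, while the other is detected only as short fragments, which is common for ITRs in sequencing-derived records. The ITRs provide the signals for replication and encapsidation of the intervening DNA.

Between the ITRs, human EPOR-matching segments lie on both sides of the payload. These are consistent with homology arms drawn from the genomic locus, although the table does not label them as arms. No promoter is annotated in the cassette. Together with the "2A" in the name, this suggests that expression is driven by the endogenous EPOR gene after in-frame integration, but no 2A element is itself annotated. The payload includes a short IL6-matching fragment that may be a signal peptide, a DmrB (FKBP12 F36V) domain that dimerises in response to synthetic ligands, and an EPOR-like coding segment, followed by a bGH polyadenylation signal. The annotation tool matched that EPOR-like segment to mouse Epor, probably because the synEPOR sequence is codon-diverged, a design the record says prevents premature recombination with the EPOR locus. The catalogue lists the insert as truncated human EPOR (tEPOR). The associated work concerns synthetic signalling receptors that enable erythropoietin-free erythropoiesis.
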