Features (pLannotate 1.2.2; 18 found; start..end, strand, type, name):
      2..163     +  CDS            EPOR (fragment): EPOR_HUMAN - Experimental evidence at protein level: Swiss-Prot protein existence level 1. Isoform EPOR-T acts as a dominant-negative receptor of EPOR- mediated signaling. From Homo sapiens (Human).
    962..989     -  repeat_region  AAV2 ITR (fragment): inverted terminal repeat of adeno-associated virus serotype 2 inverted
   1018..1045    -  repeat_region  AAV2 ITR (fragment): inverted terminal repeat of adeno-associated virus serotype 2 inverted
   1118..1706    -  rep_origin     ori: high-copy-number ColE1/pMB1/pBR322/pUC origin of replication
   1877..2737    -  CDS            AmpR: β-lactamase; bla; confers resistance to ampicillin, carbenicillin, and related antibiotics
   2738..2842    -  promoter       AmpR promoter: bla
   2937..2972    +  CDS            rop (fragment): Rop protein, which maintains plasmids at low copy number; rop
   3074..3123    +  misc_feature   bom (fragment): basis of mobility region from pBR322
   3124..3579    -  rep_origin     f1 ori (sequence partly withheld): f1 bacteriophage origin of replication; arrow indicates direction of (+) strand synthesis
   3598..3649    +  misc_feature   bom (fragment): basis of mobility region from pBR322
   3654..3794    -  repeat_region  AAV2 ITR: inverted terminal repeat of adeno-associated virus serotype 2 inverted
   3810..3893    +  CDS            C14orf178 (fragment): CN178_HUMAN - Experimental evidence at transcript level: Swiss-Prot protein existence level 2. From Homo sapiens (Human).
   4183..4272    +  CDS            EPOR (fragment): EPOR_HUMAN - Experimental evidence at protein level: Swiss-Prot protein existence level 1. Isoform EPOR-T acts as a dominant-negative receptor of EPOR- mediated signaling. From Homo sapiens (Human).
   4278..4766    +  CDS            EPOR (fragment): EPOR_HUMAN - Experimental evidence at protein level: Swiss-Prot protein existence level 1. Isoform EPOR-T acts as a dominant-negative receptor of EPOR- mediated signaling. From Homo sapiens (Human).
   4845..4931    +  CDS            IL6 (fragment): IL6_HUMAN - Also known as IFNB2. Experimental evidence at protein level: Swiss-Prot protein existence level 1. Acts as an essential factor in bone homeostasis and on vessels directly or indirectly by induction of VEGF, resulting in increased angiogenesis activity and vascular permeability (PubMed:17075861, PubMed:12794819). Induces, through 'trans-signaling' and synergistically with IL1B and TNF, the production of VEGF (PubMed:12794819). Involved in metabolic controls, is discharged into the bloodstream after muscle contraction increasing lipolysis and improving insulin resistance (PubMed:2082
   4956..5276    +  CDS            DmrB: F36V mutant of FK506-binding protein FKBP12 binds synthetic ligands that do not bind wild-type FKBP
   5292..5858    +  CDS            Epor (fragment): EPOR_MOUSE - Experimental evidence at protein level: Swiss-Prot protein existence level 1. Receptor for erythropoietin. Mediates erythropoietin-induced erythroblast proliferation and differentiation. Upon EPO stimulation, EPOR dimerizes triggering the JAK2/STAT5 signaling cascade. In some cell types, can also activate STAT1 and STAT3. May also activate the LYN tyrosine kinase. From Mus musculus (Mouse).
   5862..6086    +  polyA_signal   bGH poly(A) signal: bovine growth hormone polyadenylation signal
>Addgene plasmid #232414 | MKC176_EPOR(2A-synEPOR) | addgene full sequence | sequence record 463062 | Addgene NGS Result
CCTGTACCTTGTGGTATCTGACTCTGGCATCTCAACTGACTACAGCTCAGGGGACTCCCAGGGAGCCCAA
GGGGGCTTATCCGATGGCCCCTACTCCAACCCTTATGAGAACAGCCTTATCCCAGCCGCTGAGCCTCTGC
CCCCCAGCTATGTGGCTTGCTCTTAGGACACCAGGCTGCAGATGATCAGGGATCCAATATGACTCAGAGA
ACCAGTGCAGACTCAAGACTTATGGAACAGGGATGGCGAGGCCTCTCTCAGGAGCAGGGGCATTGCTGAT
TTTGTCTGCCCAATCCATCCTGCTCAGGAAACCACAACCTTGCAGTATTTTTAAATATGTATAGTTTTTT
TTTGTATCTATATATATATATACACATATGTATGTAAGTTTTTCTACCATGATTTCTACAAACACCCTTT
AAGTCCCATCTTCCCCTGGGCATAGGCCATAGGGATAGAAGTTAAAGTTCTTGAGCTTATTCAGAAGCTG
GATCTGCAATCTGAATGCTACTCATAACATAACAAAATAGTATGTTAAACAGCTCTTAAATCTTACTGGC
TTACCACATTAAATGATTTCTCTCTCCTAACTCAGCTCAAATGGGCAGCCATCCATGGGATGAGTCAGAG
GTTCAGACTCTTCCAGTCTGTAGCTCTACCTTCTCTTAGGGTACTTAGATGGATCCCCTGTTCTACAAAC
TGCCAGTCAGCAAGGGAAGAAAAAGGGCAGCAATGACCCTCAATGGGCCATTTGAGGGATCTGGCCTGGA
AATGGGCTTCCTCTCTTCTTCTCACACCTCACTGGCTGGAAACAGTCACATGACCCCAGTCACATGAAAG
GCCAGGAAACTTAGTTTAGCTGTACACCCAGGAAGGGCAAAGCTGTTTAAGGGCCACTAGCTAGTCTCTG
CCACTAATGCGGCCGCAGGAACCCCTAGTGATGGAGTTGGCCACTCCCTCTCTGCGCGCTCGCTCGCTCA
CTGAGGCCGGGCGACCAAAGGTCGCCCGACGCCCGGGCGGCCTCAGTGAGCGAGCGAGCGCGCAGCTGCC
TGCAGGACATGTGAGCAAAAGGCCAGCAAAAGGCCAGGAACCGTAAAAAGGCCGCGTTGCTGGCGTTTTT
CCATAGGCTCCGCCCCCCTGACGAGCATCACAAAAATCGACGCTCAAGTCAGAGGTGGCGAAACCCGACA
GGACTATAAAGATACCAGGCGTTTCCCCCTGGAAGCTCCCTCGTGCGCTCTCCTGTTCCGACCCTGCCGC
TTACCGGATACCTGTCCGCCTTTCTCCCTTCGGGAAGCGTGGCGCTTTCTCATAGCTCACGCTGTAGGTA
TCTCAGTTCGGTGTAGGTCGTTCGCTCCAAGCTGGGCTGTGTGCACGAACCCCCCGTTCAGCCCGACCGC
TGCGCCTTATCCGGTAACTATCGTCTTGAGTCCAACCCGGTAAGACACGACTTATCGCCACTGGCAGCAG
CCACTGGTAACAGGATTAGCAGAGCGAGGTATGTAGGCGGTGCTACAGAGTTCTTGAAGTGGTGGCCTAA
CTACGGCTACACTAGAAGAACAGTATTTGGTATCTGCGCTCTGCTGAAGCCAGTTACCTTCGGAAAAAGA
GTTGGTAGCTCTTGATCCGGCAAACAAACCACCGCTGGTAGCGGTGGTTTTTTTGTTTGCAAGCAGCAGA
TTACGCGCAGAAAAAAAGGATCTCAAGAAGATCCTTTGATCTTTTCTACGGGGTCTGACGCTCAGTGGAA
CGAAAACTCACGTTAAGGGATTTTGGTCATGAGATTATCAAAAAGGATCTTCACCTAGATCCTTTTAAAT
TAAAAATGAAGTTTTAAATCAATCTAAAGTATATATGAGTAAACTTGGTCTGACAGTTACCAATGCTTAA
TCAGTGAGGCACCTATCTCAGCGATCTGTCTATTTCGTTCATCCATAGTTGCCTGACTCCCCGTCGTGTA
GATAACTACGATACGGGAGGGCTTACCATCTGGCCCCAGTGCTGCAATGATACCGCGAGACCCACGCTCA
CCGGCTCCAGATTTATCAGCAATAAACCAGCCAGCCGGAAGGGCCGAGCGCAGAAGTGGTCCTGCAACTT
TATCCGCCTCCATCCAGTCTATTAATTGTTGCCGGGAAGCTAGAGTAAGTAGTTCGCCAGTTAATAGTTT
GCGCAACGTTGTTGCCATTGCTACAGGCATCGTGGTGTCACGCTCGTCGTTTGGTATGGCTTCATTCAGC
TCCGGTTCCCAACGATCAAGGCGAGTTACATGATCCCCCATGTTGTGCAAAAAAGCGGTTAGCTCCTTCG
GTCCTCCGATCGTTGTCAGAAGTAAGTTGGCCGCAGTGTTATCACTCATGGTTATGGCAGCACTGCATAA
TTCTCTTACTGTCATGCCATCCGTAAGATGCTTTTCTGTGACTGGTGAGTACTCAACCAAGTCATTCTGA
GAATAGTGTATGCGGCGACCGAGTTGCTCTTGCCCGGCGTCAATACGGGATAATACCGCGCCACATAGCA
GAACTTTAAAAGTGCTCATCATTGGAAAACGTTCTTCGGGGCGAAAACTCTCAAGGATCTTACCGCTGTT
GAGATCCAGTTCGATGTAACCCACTCGTGCACCCAACTGATCTTCAGCATCTTTTACTTTCACCAGCGTT
TCTGGGTGAGCAAAAACAGGAAGGCAAAATGCCGCAAAAAAGGGAATAAGGGCGACACGGAAATGTTGAA
TACTCATACTCTTCCTTTTTCAATATTATTGAAGCATTTATCAGGGTTATTGTCTCATGAGCGGATACAT
ATTTGAATGTATTTAGAAAAATAAACAAATAGGGGTTCCGCGCACATTTCCCCGAAAAGTGCCACCTGAC
GTCTAAGAAACCATTATTATCATGACATTAACCTATAAAAATAGGCGTATCACGAGGCCCTTTCGTCTCG
CGCGTTTCGGTGATGACGGTGAAAACCTCTGACACATGCAGCTCCCGGAGACGGTCACAGCTTGTCTGTA
AGCGGATGCCGGGAGCAGACAAGCCCGTCAGGGCGCGTCAGCGGGTGTTGGCGGGTGTCGGGGCTGGCTT
AACTATGCGGCATCAGAGCAGATTGTACTGAGAGTGCACCATAAAATTGTAAACGTTAATATTTTGTTAA
AATTCGCGTTAAATTTTTGTTAAATCAGCTCATTTTTTAACCAATAGACCGAAATCGGCAAAATCCCTTA
TAAATCAAAAGAATAGCCCGAGATAGAGT
[37 nt withheld, positions 3250-3286]
AAAGAACGTGGACTCCAACGTCAAAGG
[141 nt withheld, positions 3314-3454]
G
[46 nt withheld, positions 3456-3501]
A
[95 nt withheld, positions 3503-3597]
TATGCGGTGTGAAATACCGCACAGATGCGTAAGGAGAAAATACCGCATCAGGCGCCCCTGCAGGCAGCTG
CGCGCTCGCTCGCTCACTGAGGCCGCCCGGGCAAAGCCCGGGCGTCGGGCGACCTTTGGTCGCCCGGCCT
CAGTGAGCGAGCGAGCGCGCAGAGAAGGAGTGGCCAACTCCATCACTAGGGGTTCCTGCGGCCGCGAGAT
GGGGGTCTCACTATGTTTCCTAGGCTGGTCTTGAACTCCTGGGTTCAAATGATCCTCCCACCTCAGCCTC
CCAAAGTACTGGGATTATAGTGCTGGTGTAAACCACTGCACCTGGCCATGGCCAGGATTAAAGGGAGAAT
GACCAAGGTATATTGAACTCCTATGCACCCTTCAATACCCTGTTCCATTTACCCTTTTGTAGGGCCTTGC
TGATGCTTCAGCCAAAACCCCTGTCCCCTGGCCCTGATGTACTCCTCTGCCTCCATTGTGATCACAGGGA
CCAAGTGTATCTGTGCCTCTATGACTGGGAGTGGAGGGGGAATTGGTGAGTATTCAATGAGTCATATCTA
TGTAACTATTTATATTGGCTTCAACAGGGCTCTGAAGCAGAAGATCTGGCCTGGCATCCCGAGCCCAGAG
AGCGAGTTTGAAGGCCTCTTCACCACCCACAAGGGTAACTTCCAGGTAGGTGGCCTGGTTGTCCCCTCAG
TGCCTGGGCTTCCCTGCTTCTTGCAGCCAAACTGCAGGCCTCTCTGAGCAGGTTGGTGCTATTTCTTCAG
CTGTGGCTGTACCAGAATGATGGCTGCCTGTGGTGGAGCCCCTGCACCCCCTTCACGGAGGACCCACCTG
CTTCCCTGGAAGTCCTCTCAGAGCGCTGCTGGGGGACGATGCAGGCAGTGGAGCCGGGGACAGATGATGA
GGGCCCCCTGCTGGAGCCAGTGGGCAGTGAGCATGCCCAGGATACCTATCTGGTGCTGGACAAATGGTTG
CTGCCCCGGAACCCGCCCAGTGAGGACCTCCCAGGGCCTGGTGGCAGTGTGGACATAGTGGCCATGGATG
AAGGCTCAGAAGCATCCTCCTGCTCATCTGCTTTGGCCTCGAAGCCCAGCCCAGAGGGAGCCTCTGCTGC
CAGCTTTGAGTACACTATCCTGGACCCCAGCTCCCAGCTCTTGCGTCCACGCAAAAGACGCTCCGGTTCT
GGAGAGGGCAGGGGGAGTCTTCTTACATGCGGGGATGTTGAGGAGAATCCCGGACCCATGAACTCCTTCT
CCACAAGCGCCTTCGGTCCAGTTGCCTTCTCCCTGGGGCTGCTCCTGGTGTTGCCTGCTGCCTTCCCTGC
CCCAGGCGGCGGCGGAAGCATGCTTGAGGGAGTGCAGGTGGAAACCATCTCCCCAGGAGACGGGCGCACC
TTCCCCAAGCGCGGCCAGACCTGCGTGGTGCACTACACCGGGATGCTTGAAGATGGAAAGAAAGTTGATT
CCTCCCGGGACAGAAACAAGCCCTTTAAGTTTATGCTAGGCAAGCAGGAGGTGATCCGAGGCTGGGAAGA
AGGGGTTGCCCAGATGAGTGTGGGTCAGAGAGCCAAACTGACTATATCTCCAGATTATGCCTATGGTGCC
ACTGGGCACCCAGGCATCATCCCACCACATGCCACTCTCGTCTTCGATGTGGAGCTTCTAAAACTGGAAG
GAGGAGGAGGTAGTCCTCTGATTCTCACCCTGAGCCTGATTCTGGTCGTGATTCTCGTCCTCCTCACAGT
CCTGGCCCTCCTGAGCCATCGGAGAGCCCTCAAACAAAAAATTTGGCCCGGAATTCCCTCCCCCGAATCC
GAATTCGAGGGACTGTTTACAACACATAAAGGCAATTTTCAACTCTGGCTCTATCAAAACGACGGATGTC
TCTGGTGGTCCCCTTGTACACCTTTTACCGAAGATCCCCCCGCCAGCCTCGAGGTGCTGAGCGAACGGTG
TTGGGGCACCATGCAAGCCGTCGAACCCGGCACCGACGACGAAGGACCTCTCCTCGAACCCGTCGGAAGC
GAACACGCTCAAGACACATACCTCGTCCTCGATAAGTGGCTGCTCCCTAGAAATCCCCCTAGCGAAGATC
TGCCCGGCCCCGGCGGAAGCGTCGATATCGTCGCTATGGACGAGGGAAGCGAGGCCAGCAGCTGTAGCAG
CGCCCTGGCTAGCAAACCTTCCCCCGAAGGCGCTAGCGCCGCTTCCTTCGAATATACCATTCTCGATCCT
TCCAGCCAACTGCTGCGGCCCTAACTGTGCCTTCTAGTTGCCAGCCATCTGTTGTTTGCCCCTCCCCCGT
GCCTTCCTTGACCCTGGAAGGTGCCACTCCCACTGTCCTTTCCTAATAAAATGAGGAAATTGCATCGCAT
TGTCTGAGTAGGTGTCATTCTATTCTGGGGGGTGGGGTGGGGCAGGACAGCAAGGGGGAGGATTGGGAAG
ACAATAGCAGGCATGCTGGGGATGCGGTGGGCTCTATGGACACTGTGCCCTGAGCTGCCCCCTACCCCAC
CCCACCTAAAGTA
